Addgene plasmid #49720: pVRb30_2079
Depositing lab: Christopher Voigt. Depositing organization: University of California, San Francisco (UCSF). Publication: Design of orthogonal genetic switches based on a crosstalk map of sigmas, anti-sigmas, and promoters. Rhodius VA, Segall-Shapiro TH, Sharon BD, Ghodasara A, Orlova E, Tabakh H, Burkhardt DH, Clancy K, Peterson TC, Gross CA, Voigt CA. Mol Syst Biol. 2013 Oct 29;9:702. doi: 10.1038/msb.2013.58. PubMed 24169405.
Backbone
  Vector backbone: pVRb
  Vector type: Bacterial Expression, Synthetic Biology
Growth in bacteria
  Bacterial resistance: Kanamycin, 50 μg/mL
  Growth temperature: 37°C
  Growth strain: DH10B
  Copy number: Low Copy
Gene/Insert
  Gene/Insert name: sfgfp
  Species: Synthetic; Aequorea victoria
  Promoter: Pecf30_2079
  Cloning method: Ligation Independent Cloning
  Sequencing primers: 5′ tggcaattccgacgtctaag; 3′ cgttcaccgacaaacaacag
Terms and licenses: Academic/Nonprofit Terms; Industry Terms: Not Available to Industry
How to cite: pVRb30_2079 was a gift from Christopher Voigt (Addgene plasmid # 49720 ; http://n2t.net/addgene:49720 ; RRID:Addgene_49720)
