[The description below was written by a language model from this plasmid's Addgene catalogue record and pLannotate feature annotations shown in this document.]
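Description:
pVRb30_2079 is a low-copy bacterial reporter plasmid built on the pVRb backbone for synthetic biology work in Escherichia coli. It replicates from the pSC101 origin, which depends on the plasmid-encoded Rep101 (RepA) protein and accounts for the low copy number. It is selected with kanamycin through a neo/nptII aminoglycoside phosphotransferase gene followed by the phage lambda t0 terminator. The short tnpA fragment annotated next to the resistance gene appears to be a remnant of the Tn5 sequence from which this marker derives, not a functional transposase.

The payload is a single reporter cassette: superfolder GFP (sfgfp), a rapidly maturing green fluorescent protein derived from Aequorea victoria. It is driven by the promoter recorded as Pecf30_2079 and followed by a small multiple-cloning-site remnant and the E. coli rrnB T1 terminator. The promoter itself is not picked up in the feature table, but the roughly 115 nt upstream of the sfGFP coding sequence is where it would be expected to lie. The promoter name and the associated publication, which mapped crosstalk among sigma factors, anti-sigma factors and their promoters, suggest that this is a promoter recognised by an extracytoplasmic function (ECF) sigma factor. If so, GFP output would report the activity of the matching sigma factor supplied from elsewhere, since no sigma or anti-sigma gene is annotated on this plasmid.

The construct is therefore best understood as one member of a promoter–reporter set. Such a set is used to measure the activation and orthogonality of sigma/promoter pairs by fluorescence, and to serve as the output module when building orthogonal genetic switches.
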