Features (pLannotate 1.2.2; 8 found; start..end, strand, type, name):
    116..829     +  CDS            Superfolder GFP: Superfolder GFP is a basic (constitutively fluorescent) green fluorescent protein published in 2005, derived from Aequorea victoria. It is reported to be a very rapidly-maturing weak dimer.
    843..861     +  misc_feature   MCS (fragment): pUC18/19 multiple cloning site
    874..960     +  terminator     rrnB T1 terminator: Escherichia coli rrnB; transcription terminator T1 from the E. coli rrnB gene
   1495..2445    -  CDS            Rep101: RepA protein needed for replication with the pSC101 origin; rep101
   2493..2715    -  rep_origin     pSC101 ori: low-copy replication origin that requires the Rep101 protein
   3207..3301    -  terminator     lambda t0 terminator: transcription terminator from phage lambda
   3335..4126    -  CDS            neo: KKA2_KLEPN - Also known as kan, nptII. Experimental evidence at protein level: Swiss-Prot protein existence level 1. Resistance to kanamycin, neomycin, paromomycin, ribostamycin, butirosin and gentamicin B. From Klebsiella pneumoniae.
   4158..4277    -  CDS            tnpA (fragment): TN5P_ECOLX - Also known as tnp. Experimental evidence at protein level: Swiss-Prot protein existence level 1. Mediates transposition of transposon Tn5 by a 'cut and paste' mechanism. First, the monomeric transposase binds the 19 bp inverted DNA repeats flanking the transposon. Then, dimerization of the DNA- bound transposase creates a synaptic DNA complex. After nicking of the first DNA strand, excision of the transposon proceeds through a series of intermediates. The transposase then mediates the insertion of the transposon at a new site by strand transfer. The activity of the wild- type tran
>Addgene plasmid #49720 | pVRb30_2079 | depositor full sequence | sequence record 74517 | pVRb30_2079 sequence 4327 bps
ACCATCCGTATTTTTTTAGGGATTTATAAAACTTTTCCATGGCGTGCGTCGTCTAATAAATGGGAAGGAG
GAAATGATGTGGATCCTGTCAATTTCCGCGATAGAGGAGGTAAAGATGAGCAAAGGAGAAGAACTTTTCA
CTGGAGTTGTCCCAATTCTTGTTGAATTAGATGGTGATGTTAATGGGCACAAATTTTCTGTCCGTGGAGA
GGGTGAAGGTGATGCTACAAACGGAAAACTCACCCTTAAATTTATTTGCACTACTGGAAAACTACCTGTT
CCGTGGCCAACACTTGTCACTACTCTGACCTATGGTGTTCAATGCTTTTCCCGTTATCCGGATCACATGA
AACGGCATGACTTTTTCAAGAGTGCCATGCCCGAAGGTTATGTACAGGAACGCACTATATCTTTCAAAGA
TGACGGGACCTACAAGACGCGTGCTGAAGTCAAGTTTGAAGGTGATACCCTTGTTAATCGTATCGAGTTA
AAGGGTATTGATTTTAAAGAAGATGGAAACATTCTTGGACACAAACTCGAGTACAACTTTAACTCACACA
ATGTATACATCACGGCAGACAAACAAAAGAATGGAATCAAAGCTAACTTCAAAATTCGCCACAACGTTGA
AGATGGTTCCGTTCAACTAGCAGACCATTATCAACAAAATACTCCAATTGGCGATGGCCCTGTCCTTTTA
CCAGACAACCATTACCTGTCGACACAATCTGTCCTTTCGAAAGATCCCAACGAAAAGCGTGACCACATGG
TCCTTCTTGAGTTTGTAACTGCTGCTGGGATTACACATGGCATGGATGAGCTCTACAAATAATAAATGTC
CAGACCTGCAGGCATGCAAGCCTCTAGAGGCATCAAATAAAACGAAAGGCTCAGTCGAAAGACTGGGCCT
TTCGTTTTATCTGTTGTTTGTCGGTGAACGCTCTCCTGAGTAGGACAAATCCGCCGCCCTAGACCTAGGG
TACGGGTTTTGCTGCCCGCAAACGGGCTGTTCTGGTGTTGCTAGTTTGTTATCAGAATCGCAGATCCGGC
TTCAGGTTTGCCGGCTGAAAGCGCTATTTCTTCCAGAATTGCCATGATTTTTTCCCCACGGGAGGCGTCA
CTGGCTCCCGTGTTGTCGGCAGCTTTGATTCGATAAGCAGCATCGCCTGTTTCAGGCTGTCTATGTGTGA
CTGTTGAGCTGTAACAAGTTGTCTCAGGTGTTCAATTTCATGTTCTAGTTGCTTTGTTTTACTGGTTTCA
CCTGTTCTATTAGGTGTTACATGCTGTTCATCTGTTACATTGTCGATCTGTTCATGGTGAACAGCTTTAA
ATGCACCAAAAACTCGTAAAAGCTCTGATGTATCTATCTTTTTTACACCGTTTTCATCTGTGCATATGGA
CAGTTTTCCCTTTGATATCTAACGGTGAACAGTTGTTCTACTTTTGTTTGTTAGTCTTGATGCTTCACTG
ATAGATACAAGAGCCATAAGAACCTCAGATCCTTCCGTATTTAGCCAGTATGTTCTCTAGTGTGGTTCGT
TGTTTTTGCGTGAGCCATGAGAACGAACCATTGAGATCATGCTTACTTTGCATGTCACTCAAAAATTTTG
CCTCAAAACTGGTGAGCTGAATTTTTGCAGTTAAAGCATCGTGTAGTGTTTTTCTTAGTCCGTTACGTAG
GTAGGAATCTGATGTAATGGTTGTTGGTATTTTGTCACCATTCATTTTTATCTGGTTGTTCTCAAGTTCG
GTTACGAGATCCATTTGTCTATCTAGTTCAACTTGGAAAATCAACGTATCAGTCGGGCGGCCTCGCTTAT
CAACCACCAATTTCATATTGCTGTAAGTGTTTAAATCTTTACTTATTGGTTTCAAAACCCATTGGTTAAG
CCTTTTAAACTCATGGTAGTTATTTTCAAGCATTAACATGAACTTAAATTCATCAAGGCTAATCTCTATA
TTTGCCTTGTGAGTTTTCTTTTGTGTTAGTTCTTTTAATAACCACTCATAAATCCTCATAGAGTATTTGT
TTTCAAAAGACTTAACATGTTCCAGATTATATTTTATGAATTTTTTTAACTGGAAAAGATAAGGCAATAT
CTCTTCACTAAAAACTAATTCTAATTTTTCGCTTGAGAACTTGGCATAGTTTGTCCACTGGAAAATCTCA
AAGCCTTTAACCAAAGGATTCCTGATTTCCACAGTTCTCGTCATCAGCTCTCTGGTTGCTTTAGCTAATA
CACCATAAGCATTTTCCCTACTGATGTTCATCATCTGAGCGTATTGGTTATAAGTGAACGATACCGTCCG
TTCTTTCCTTGTAGGGTTTTCAATCGTGGGGTTGAGTAGTGCCACACAGCATAAAATTAGCTTGGTTTCA
TGCTCCGTTAAGTCATAGCGACTAATCGCTAGTTCATTTGCTTTGAAAACAACTAATTCAGACATACATC
TCAATTGGTCTAGGTGATTTTAATCACTATACCAATTGAGATGGGCTAGTCAATGATAATTACTAGTCCT
TTTCCTTTGAGTTGTGGGTATCTGTAAATTCTGCTAGACCTTTGCTGGAAAACTTGTAAATTCTGCTAGA
CCCTCTGTAAATTCCGCTAGACCTTTGTGTGTTTTTTTTGTTTATATTCAAGTGGTTATAATTTATAGAA
TAAAGAAAGAATAAAAAAAGATAAAAAGAATAGATCCCAGCCCTGTGTATAACTCACTACTTTAGTCAGT
TCCGCAGTATTACAAAAGGATGTCGCAAACGCTGTTTGCTCCTCTACAAAACAGACCTTAAAACCCTAAA
GGCTTAAGTAGCACCCTCGCAAGCTCGGGCAAATCGCTGAATATTCCTTTTGTCTCCGACCATCAGGCAC
CTGAGTCGCTGTCTTTTTCGTGACATTCAGTTCGCTGCGCTCACGGCTCTGGCAGTGAATGGGGGTAAAT
GGCACTACAGGCGCCTTTTATGGATTCATGCAAGGAAACTACCCATAATACAAGAAAAGCCCGTCACGGG
CTTCTCAGGGCGTTTTATGGCGGGTCTGCTATGTGGTGCTATCTGACTTTTTGCTGTTCAGCAGTTCCTG
CCCTCTGATTTTCCAGTCTGACCACTTCGGATTATCCCGTGACAGGTCATTCAGACTGGCTAATGCACCC
AGTAAGGCAGCGGTATCATCAACAGGCTTACCCGTCTTACTGTCCCTAGTGCTTGGATTCTCACCAATAA
AAAACGCCCGGCGGCAACCGAGCGTTCTGAACAAATCCAGATGGAGTTCTGAGGTCATTACTGGATCTAT
CAACAGGAGTCCAAGCGAGCTCTCGAACCCCAGAGTCCCGCTCAGAAGAACTCGTCAAGAAGGCGATAGA
AGGCGATGCGCTGCGAATCGGGAGCGGCGATACCGTAAAGCACGAGGAAGCGGTCAGCCCATTCGCCGCC
AAGCTCTTCAGCAATATCACGGGTAGCCAACGCTATGTCCTGATAGCGGTCCGCCACACCCAGCCGGCCA
CAGTCGATGAATCCAGAAAAGCGGCCATTTTCCACCATGATATTCGGCAAGCAGGCATCGCCATGGGTCA
CGACGAGATCCTCGCCGTCGGGCATGCGCGCCTTGAGCCTGGCGAACAGTTCGGCTGGCGCGAGCCCCTG
ATGCTCTTCGTCCAGATCATCCTGATCGACAAGACCGGCTTCCATCCGAGTACGTGCTCGCTCGATGCGA
TGTTTCGCTTGGTGGTCGAATGGGCAGGTAGCCGGATCAAGCGTATGCAGCCGCCGCATTGCATCAGCCA
TGATGGATACTTTCTCGGCAGGAGCAAGGTGAGATGACAGGAGATCCTGCCCCGGCACTTCGCCCAATAG
CAGCCAGTCCCTTCCCGCTTCAGTGACAACGTCGAGCACAGCTGCGCAAGGAACGCCCGTCGTGGCCAGC
CACGATAGCCGCGCTGCCTCGTCCTGCAGTTCATTCAGGGCACCGGACAGGTCGGTCTTGACAAAAAGAA
CCGGGCGCCCCTGCGCTGACAGCCGGAACACGGCGGCATCAGAGCAGCCGATTGTCTGTTGTGCCCAGTC
ATAGCCGAATAGCCTCTCCACCCAAGCGGCCGGAGAACCTGCGTGCAATCCATCTTGTTCAATCATGCGA
AACGATCCTCATCCTGTCTCTTGATCAGATCTTGATCCCCTGCGCCATCAGATCCTTGGCGGCAAGAAAG
CCATCCAGTTTACTTTGCAGGGCTTCCCAACCTTACCAGAGGGCGCCCCAGCTGGCAATTCCGACGTCTA
AGAAACCATTATTATCATGACATTAACCTATAAAAATAGGCGTATCACGAGGCCCTT
