>Addgene plasmid #49720 | pVRb30_2079 | depositor partial sequence | sequence record 74118 | pECF promoter
ACCATCCGTATTTTTTTAGGGATTTATAAAACTTTTCCATGGCGTGCGTCGTCTAATAAATGGGAAGGAG
GAAATGATGT
