>Addgene plasmid #49720 | pVRb30_2079 | depositor partial sequence | sequence record 74119 | pVRb backbone
GGATCCTGTCAATTTCCGCGATAGAGGAGGTAAAGATGAGCAAAGGAGAAGAACTTTTCACTGGAGTTGT
CCCAATTCTTGTTGAATTAGATGGTGATGTTAATGGGCACAAATTTTCTGTCCGTGGAGAGGGTGAAGGT
GATGCTACAAACGGAAAACTCACCCTTAAATTTATTTGCACTACTGGAAAACTACCTGTTCCGTGGCCAA
CACTTGTCACTACTCTGACCTATGGTGTTCAATGCTTTTCCCGTTATCCGGATCACATGAAACGGCATGA
CTTTTTCAAGAGTGCCATGCCCGAAGGTTATGTACAGGAACGCACTATATCTTTCAAAGATGACGGGACC
TACAAGACGCGTGCTGAAGTCAAGTTTGAAGGTGATACCCTTGTTAATCGTATCGAGTTAAAGGGTATTG
ATTTTAAAGAAGATGGAAACATTCTTGGACACAAACTCGAGTACAACTTTAACTCACACAATGTATACAT
CACGGCAGACAAACAAAAGAATGGAATCAAAGCTAACTTCAAAATTCGCCACAACGTTGAAGATGGTTCC
GTTCAACTAGCAGACCATTATCAACAAAATACTCCAATTGGCGATGGCCCTGTCCTTTTACCAGACAACC
ATTACCTGTCGACACAATCTGTCCTTTCGAAAGATCCCAACGAAAAGCGTGACCACATGGTCCTTCTTGA
GTTTGTAACTGCTGCTGGGATTACACATGGCATGGATGAGCTCTACAAATAATAAATGTCCAGACCTGCA
GGCATGCAAGCCTCTAGAGGCATCAAATAAAACGAAAGGCTCAGTCGAAAGACTGGGCCTTTCGTTTTAT
CTGTTGTTTGTCGGTGAACGCTCTCCTGAGTAGGACAAATCCGCCGCCCTAGACCTAGGGTACGGGTTTT
GCTGCCCGCAAACGGGCTGTTCTGGTGTTGCTAGTTTGTTATCAGAATCGCAGATCCGGCTTCAGGTTTG
CCGGCTGAAAGCGCTATTTCTTCCAGAATTGCCATGATTTTTTCCCCACGGGAGGCGTCACTGGCTCCCG
TGTTGTCGGCAGCTTTGATTCGATAAGCAGCATCGCCTGTTTCAGGCTGTCTATGTGTGACTGTTGAGCT
GTAACAAGTTGTCTCAGGTGTTCAATTTCATGTTCTAGTTGCTTTGTTTTACTGGTTTCACCTGTTCTAT
TAGGTGTTACATGCTGTTCATCTGTTACATTGTCGATCTGTTCATGGTGAACAGCTTTAAATGCACCAAA
AACTCGTAAAAGCTCTGATGTATCTATCTTTTTTACACCGTTTTCATCTGTGCATATGGACAGTTTTCCC
TTTGATATCTAACGGTGAACAGTTGTTCTACTTTTGTTTGTTAGTCTTGATGCTTCACTGATAGATACAA
GAGCCATAAGAACCTCAGATCCTTCCGTATTTAGCCAGTATGTTCTCTAGTGTGGTTCGTTGTTTTTGCG
TGAGCCATGAGAACGAACCATTGAGATCATGCTTACTTTGCATGTCACTCAAAAATTTTGCCTCAAAACT
GGTGAGCTGAATTTTTGCAGTTAAAGCATCGTGTAGTGTTTTTCTTAGTCCGTTACGTAGGTAGGAATCT
GATGTAATGGTTGTTGGTATTTTGTCACCATTCATTTTTATCTGGTTGTTCTCAAGTTCGGTTACGAGAT
CCATTTGTCTATCTAGTTCAACTTGGAAAATCAACGTATCAGTCGGGCGGCCTCGCTTATCAACCACCAA
TTTCATATTGCTGTAAGTGTTTAAATCTTTACTTATTGGTTTCAAAACCCATTGGTTAAGCCTTTTAAAC
TCATGGTAGTTATTTTCAAGCATTAACATGAACTTAAATTCATCAAGGCTAATCTCTATATTTGCCTTGT
GAGTTTTCTTTTGTGTTAGTTCTTTTAATAACCACTCATAAATCCTCATAGAGTATTTGTTTTCAAAAGA
CTTAACATGTTCCAGATTATATTTTATGAATTTTTTTAACTGGAAAAGATAAGGCAATATCTCTTCACTA
AAAACTAATTCTAATTTTTCGCTTGAGAACTTGGCATAGTTTGTCCACTGGAAAATCTCAAAGCCTTTAA
CCAAAGGATTCCTGATTTCCACAGTTCTCGTCATCAGCTCTCTGGTTGCTTTAGCTAATACACCATAAGC
ATTTTCCCTACTGATGTTCATCATCTGAGCGTATTGGTTATAAGTGAACGATACCGTCCGTTCTTTCCTT
GTAGGGTTTTCAATCGTGGGGTTGAGTAGTGCCACACAGCATAAAATTAGCTTGGTTTCATGCTCCGTTA
AGTCATAGCGACTAATCGCTAGTTCATTTGCTTTGAAAACAACTAATTCAGACATACATCTCAATTGGTC
TAGGTGATTTTAATCACTATACCAATTGAGATGGGCTAGTCAATGATAATTACTAGTCCTTTTCCTTTGA
GTTGTGGGTATCTGTAAATTCTGCTAGACCTTTGCTGGAAAACTTGTAAATTCTGCTAGACCCTCTGTAA
ATTCCGCTAGACCTTTGTGTGTTTTTTTTGTTTATATTCAAGTGGTTATAATTTATAGAATAAAGAAAGA
ATAAAAAAAGATAAAAAGAATAGATCCCAGCCCTGTGTATAACTCACTACTTTAGTCAGTTCCGCAGTAT
TACAAAAGGATGTCGCAAACGCTGTTTGCTCCTCTACAAAACAGACCTTAAAACCCTAAAGGCTTAAGTA
GCACCCTCGCAAGCTCGGGCAAATCGCTGAATATTCCTTTTGTCTCCGACCATCAGGCACCTGAGTCGCT
GTCTTTTTCGTGACATTCAGTTCGCTGCGCTCACGGCTCTGGCAGTGAATGGGGGTAAATGGCACTACAG
GCGCCTTTTATGGATTCATGCAAGGAAACTACCCATAATACAAGAAAAGCCCGTCACGGGCTTCTCAGGG
CGTTTTATGGCGGGTCTGCTATGTGGTGCTATCTGACTTTTTGCTGTTCAGCAGTTCCTGCCCTCTGATT
TTCCAGTCTGACCACTTCGGATTATCCCGTGACAGGTCATTCAGACTGGCTAATGCACCCAGTAAGGCAG
CGGTATCATCAACAGGCTTACCCGTCTTACTGTCCCTAGTGCTTGGATTCTCACCAATAAAAAACGCCCG
GCGGCAACCGAGCGTTCTGAACAAATCCAGATGGAGTTCTGAGGTCATTACTGGATCTATCAACAGGAGT
CCAAGCGAGCTCTCGAACCCCAGAGTCCCGCTCAGAAGAACTCGTCAAGAAGGCGATAGAAGGCGATGCG
CTGCGAATCGGGAGCGGCGATACCGTAAAGCACGAGGAAGCGGTCAGCCCATTCGCCGCCAAGCTCTTCA
GCAATATCACGGGTAGCCAACGCTATGTCCTGATAGCGGTCCGCCACACCCAGCCGGCCACAGTCGATGA
ATCCAGAAAAGCGGCCATTTTCCACCATGATATTCGGCAAGCAGGCATCGCCATGGGTCACGACGAGATC
CTCGCCGTCGGGCATGCGCGCCTTGAGCCTGGCGAACAGTTCGGCTGGCGCGAGCCCCTGATGCTCTTCG
TCCAGATCATCCTGATCGACAAGACCGGCTTCCATCCGAGTACGTGCTCGCTCGATGCGATGTTTCGCTT
GGTGGTCGAATGGGCAGGTAGCCGGATCAAGCGTATGCAGCCGCCGCATTGCATCAGCCATGATGGATAC
TTTCTCGGCAGGAGCAAGGTGAGATGACAGGAGATCCTGCCCCGGCACTTCGCCCAATAGCAGCCAGTCC
CTTCCCGCTTCAGTGACAACGTCGAGCACAGCTGCGCAAGGAACGCCCGTCGTGGCCAGCCACGATAGCC
GCGCTGCCTCGTCCTGCAGTTCATTCAGGGCACCGGACAGGTCGGTCTTGACAAAAAGAACCGGGCGCCC
CTGCGCTGACAGCCGGAACACGGCGGCATCAGAGCAGCCGATTGTCTGTTGTGCCCAGTCATAGCCGAAT
AGCCTCTCCACCCAAGCGGCCGGAGAACCTGCGTGCAATCCATCTTGTTCAATCATGCGAAACGATCCTC
ATCCTGTCTCTTGATCAGATCTTGATCCCCTGCGCCATCAGATCCTTGGCGGCAAGAAAGCCATCCAGTT
TACTTTGCAGGGCTTCCCAACCTTACCAGAGGGCGCCCCAGCTGGCAATTCCGACGTCTAAGAAACCATT
ATTATCATGACATTAACCTATAAAAATAGGCGTATCACGAGGCCCTT
