>Addgene plasmid #49720 | pVRb30_2079 | addgene partial sequence | sequence record 77109 | psc101-For 5'-GATCAGATCATGATCCCCTGCGCCATCAGATCC-3'
GGCGGCAAGAAAGCCATCCAGTTTACTTTGCAGGGCTTCCCAACCTTACCAGAGGGCGCCCCAGCTGGCA
ATTCCGACGTCTAAGAAACCATTATTATCATGACATTAACCTATAAAAATAGGCGTATCACGAGGCCCTT
ACCATCCGTATTTTTTTAGGGATTTATAAAACTTTTCCATGGCGTGCGTCGTCTAATAAATGGGAAGGAG
GAAATGATGTGGATCCTGTCAATTTCCGCGATAGAGGAGGTAAAGATGAGCAAAGGAGAAGAACTTTTCA
CTGGAGTTGTCCCAATTCTTGTTGAATTAGATGGTGATGTTAATGGGCACAAATTTTCTGTCCGTGGAGA
GGGTGAAGGTGATGCTACAAACGGAAAACTCACCCTTAAATTTATTTGCACTACTGGAAAACTACCTGTT
CCGTGGCCAACACTTGTCACTACTCTGACCTATGGTGTTCAATGCTTTTCCCGTTATCCGGATCACATGA
AACGGCATGACTTTTTCAAGAGTGCCATGCCCGAAGGTTATGTACAGGAACGCACTATATCTTTCAAAGA
TGACGGGACCTACAAGACGCGTGCTGAAGTCAAGTTTGAAGGTGATACCCTTGTTAATCGTATCGAGTTA
AAGGGTATTGATTTTAAAGAAGATGGAAACATTCTTGGACACAAACTCGAGTACAACTTTAACTCACACA
ATGTATACATCACGGCAGACAAACAAAAGAATGGAATCAAAGCTAACTTCAAAATTCGCCACAACGTTGA
AGATGGTTCCGTTCAACTAGCAGACCATTATCAACAAAATACTCCAATTGGCGATGGCCCTGTCCTTTTA
CCAGACAACCATTACCTGTCGACACAATCTGTCCTTTCGAAAGATCCCAACGAAAAGCGTGACCACATGG
TCCTTCTTGAGTTTGTAACTGCTGCTGGGATTACACATGGCATGGATGAGCTCTACAAATAATAAATGTC
CAGACCTGCAGGCATGCAAGC
